>Addgene plasmid #167288 | pLenti-RIGI-Apex- T2A-EGFP | addgene full sequence | sequence record 330940 | Addgene NGS Result
TGTAGTCTTATGCAATACTCTTGTAGTCTTGCAACATGGTAACGATGAGTTAGCAACATGCCTTACAAGG
AGAGAAAAAGCACCGTGCATGCCGATTGGTGGAAGTAAGGTGGTACGATCGTGCCTTATTAGGAAGGCAA
CAGACGGGTCTGACATGGATTGGACGAACCACTGAATTGCCGCATTGCAGAGATATTGTATTTAAGTGCC
TAGCTCGATACATAAACGGGTCTCTCTGGTTAGACCAGATCTGAGCCTGGGAGCTCTCTGGCTAACTAGG
GAACCCACTGCTTAAGCCTCAATAAAGCTTGCCTTGAGTGCTTCAAGTAGTGTGTGCCCGTCTGTTGTGT
GACTCTGGTAACTAGAGATCCCTCAGACCCTTTTAGTCAGTGTGGAAAATCTCTAGCAGTGGCGCCCGAA
CAGGGACTTGAAAGCGAAAGGGAAACCAGAGGAGCTCTCTCGACGCAGGACTCGGCTTGCTGAAGCGCGC
ACGGCAAGAGGCGAGGGGCGGCGACTGGTGAGTACGCCAAAAATTTTGACTAGCGGAGGCTAGAAGGAGA
GAGATGGGTGCGAGAGCGTCAGTATTAAGCGGGGGAGAATTAGATCGCGATGGGAAAAAATTCGGTTAAG
GCCAGGGGGAAAGAAAAAATATAAATTAAAACATATAGTATGGGCAAGCAGGGAGCTAGAACGATTCGCA
GTTAATCCTGGCCTGTTAGAAACATCAGAAGGCTGTAGACAAATACTGGGACAGCTACAACCATCCCTTC
AGACAGGATCAGAAGAACTTAGATCATTATATAATACAGTAGCAACCCTCTATTGTGTGCATCAAAGGAT
AGAGATAAAAGACACCAAGGAAGCTTTAGACAAGATAGAGGAAGAGCAAAACAAAAGTAAGACCACCGCA
CAGCAAGCGGCCGCTGATCTTCAGACCTGGAGGAGGAGATATGAGGGACAATTGGAGAAGTGAATTATAT
AAATATAAAGTAGTAAAAATTGAACCATTAGGAGTAGCACCCACCAAGGCAAAGAGAAGAGTGGTGCAGA
GAGAAAAAAGAGCAGTGGGAATAGGAGCTTTGTTCCTTGGGTTCTTGGGAGCAGCAGGAAGCACTATGGG
CGCAGCGTCAATGACGCTGACGGTACAGGCCAGACAATTATTGTCTGGTATAGTGCAGCAGCAGAACAAT
TTGCTGAGGGCTATTGAGGCGCAACAGCATCTGTTGCAACTCACAGTCTGGGGCATCAAGCAGCTCCAGG
CAAGAATCCTGGCTGTGGAAAGATACCTAAAGGATCAACAGCTCCTGGGGATTTGGGGTTGCTCTGGAAA
ACTCATTTGCACCACTGCTGTGCCTTGGAATGCTAGTTGGAGTAATAAATCTCTGGAACAGATTTGGAAT
CACACGACCTGGATGGAGTGGGACAGAGAAATTAACAATTACACAAGCTTAATACACTCCTTAATTGAAG
AATCGCAAAACCAGCAAGAAAAGAATGAACAAGAATTATTGGAATTAGATAAATGGGCAAGTTTGTGGAA
TTGGTTTAACATAACAAATTGGCTGTGGTATATAAAATTATTCATAATGATAGTAGGAGGCTTGGTAGGT
TTAAGAATAGTTTTTGCTGTACTTTCTATAGTGAATAGAGTTAGGCAGGGATATTCACCATTATCGTTTC
AGACCCACCTCCCAACCCCGAGGGGACCCAGAGAGGGCCTATTTCCCATGATTCCTTCATATTTGCATAT
ACGATACAAGGCTGTTAGAGAGATAATTAGAATTAATTTGACTGTAAACACAAAGATATTAGTACAAAAT
ACGTGACGTAGAAAGTAATAATTTCTTGGGTAGTTTGCAGTTTTAAAATTATGTTTTAAAATGGACTATC
ATACATTCCATCGATGTAGTCAATTCTAGATCTTGAGACAAATGGCAGTATTCATCCACAATTTTAAAAG
AAAAGGGGGGATTGGGGGGTACAGTGCAGGGGAAAGAATAGTAGACATAATAGCAACAGACATACAAACT
AAAGAATTACAAAAACAAATTACAAAAATTCAAAATTTTCGGGTTTATTACAGGGACAGCAGAGATCCAC
TTTGGCGCCGGCTCGAGTGGCTCCGGTGCCCGTCAGTGGGCAGAGCGCACATCGCCCACAGTCCCCGAGA
AGTTGGGGGGAGGGGTCGGCAATTGAACCGGTGCCTAGAGAAGGTGGCGCGGGGTAAACTGGGAAAGTGA
TGTCGTGTACTGGCTCCGCCTTTTTCCCGAGGGTGGGGGAGAACCGTATATAAGTGCAGTAGTCGCCGTG
AACGTTCTTTTTCGCAACGGGTTTGCCGCCAGAACACAGGTGTCGTGACGCGGGATCCTGTACATACGTA
GGCCGGCCATGGGAAAGTCTTACCCAACTGTGAGTGCTGATTACCAGGACGCCGTTGAGAAGGCGAAGAA
GAAGCTCAGAGGCTTCATCGCTGAGAAGAGATGCGCTCCTCTAATGCTCCGTTTGGCATTCCACTCTGCT
GGAACCTTTGACAAGGGCACGAAGACCGGTGGACCCTTCGGAACCATCAAGCACCCTGCCGAACTGGCTC
ACAGCGCTAACAACGGTCTTGACATCGCTGTTAGGCTTTTGGAGCCACTCAAGGCGGAGTTCCCTATTTT
GAGCTACGCCGATTTCTACCAGTTGGCTGGCGTTGTTGCCGTTGAGGTCACGGGTGGACCTAAGGTTCCA
TTCCACCCTGGAAGAGAGGACAAGCCTGAGCCACCACCAGAGGGTCGCTTGCCCGATCCCACTAAGGGTT
CTGACCATTTGAGAGATGTGTTTGGCAAAGCTATGGGGCTTACTGACCAAGATATCGTTGCTCTATCTGG
GGGTCACACTATTGGAGCTGCACACAAGGAGCGTTCTGGATTTGAGGGTCCCTGGACCTCTAATCCTCTT
ATTTTCGACAACTCATACTTCACGGAGTTGTTGAGTGGTGAGAAGGAAGGTCTCCTTCAGCTACCTTCTG
ACAAGGCTCTTTTGTCTGACCCTGTATTCCGCCCTCTCGTTGACAAATATGCAGCGGACGAAGATGCCTT
CTTTGCTGATTACGCTGAGGCTCACCAAAAGCTTTCCGAGCTTGGGTTTGCTGATGCCGGATCCATGACC
ACCGAGCAGCGACGCAGCCTGCAAGCCTTCCAGGATTATATCCGGAAGACCCTGGACCCTACCTACATCC
TGAGCTACATGGCCCCCTGGTTTAGGGAGGAAGAGGTGCAGTATATTCAGGCTGAGAAAAACAACAAGGG
CCCAATGGAGGCTGCCACACTTTTTCTCAAGTTCCTGTTGGAGCTCCAGGAGGAAGGCTGGTTCCGTGGC
TTTTTGGATGCCCTAGACCATGCAGGTTATTCTGGACTTTATGAAGCCATTGAAAGTTGGGATTTCAAAA
AAATTGAAAAGTTGGAGGAGTATAGATTACTTTTAAAACGTTTACAACCAGAATTTAAAACCAGAATTAT
CCCAACCGATATCATTTCTGATCTGTCTGAATGTTTAATTAATCAGGAATGTGAAGAAATTCTACAGATT
TGCTCTACTAAGGGGATGATGGCAGGTGCAGAGAAATTGGTGGAATGCCTTCTCAGATCAGACAAGGAAA
ACTGGCCCAAAACTTTGAAACTTGCTTTGGAGAAAGAAAGGAACAAGTTCAGTGAACTGTGGATTGTAGA
GAAAGGTATAAAAGATGTTGAAACAGAAGATCTTGAGGATAAGATGGAAACTTCTGACATACAGATTTTC
TACCAAGAAGATCCAGAATGCCAGAATCTTAGTGAGAATTCATGTCCACCTTCAGAAGTGTCTGATACAA
ACTTGTACAGCCCATTTAAACCAAGAAATTACCAATTAGAGCTTGCTTTGCCTGCTATGAAAGGAAAAAA
CACAATAATATGTGCTCCTACAGGTTGTGGAAAAACCTTTGTTTCACTGCTTATATGTGAACATCATCTT
AAAAAATTCCCACAAGGACAAAAGGGGAAAGTTGTCTTTTTTGCGAATCAGATCCCAGTGTATGAACAGC
AGAAATCTGTATTCTCAAAATACTTTGAAAGACATGGGTATAGAGTTACAGGCATTTCTGGAGCAACAGC
TGAGAATGTCCCAGTGGAACAGATTGTTGAGAACAATGACATCATCATTTTAACTCCACAGATTCTTGTG
AACAACCTTAAAAAGGGAACGATTCCATCACTATCCATCTTTACTTTGATGATATTTGATGAATGCCACA
ACACTAGTAAACAACACCCGTACAATATGATCATGTTTAATTATCTAGATCAGAAACTTGGAGGATCTTC
AGGCCCACTGCCCCAGGTCATTGGGCTGACTGCCTCGGTTGGTGTTGGGGATGCCAAAAACACAGATGAA
GCCTTGGATTATATCTGCAAGCTGTGTGCTTCTCTTGATGCGTCAGTGATAGCAACAGTCAAACACAATC
TGGAGGAACTGGAGCAAGTTGTTTATAAGCCCCAGAAGTTTTTCAGGAAAGTGGAATCACGGATTAGCGA
CAAATTTAAATACATCATAGCTCAGCTGATGAGGGACACAGAGAGTCTGGCAAAGAGAATCTGCAAAGAC
CTCGAAAACTTATCTCAAATTCAAAATAGGGAATTTGGAACACAGAAATATGAACAATGGATTGTTACAG
TTCAGAAAGCATGCATGGTGTTCCAGATGCCAGACAAAGATGAAGAGAGCAGGATTTGTAAAGCCCTGTT
TTTATACACTTCACATTTGCGGAAATATAATGATGCCCTCATTATCAGTGAGCATGCACGAATGAAAGAT
GCTCTGGATTACTTGAAAGACTTCTTCAGCAATGTCCGAGCAGCAGGATTCGATGAGATTGAGCAAGATC
TTACTCAGAGATTTGAAGAAAAGCTGCAGGAACTAGAAAGTGTTTCCAGGGACCCCAGCAATGAGAATCC
TAAACTTGAAGACCTCTGCTTCATCTTACAAGAAGAGTACCACTTAAACCCAGAGACAATAACAATTCTC
TTTGTGAAAACCAGAGCACTTGTGGACGCTTTAAAAAATTGGATTGAAGGAAATCCTAAACTCAGTTTTC
TAAAACCTGGCATATTGACTGGACGTGGCAAAACAAATCAGAACACAGGAATGACCCTCCCGGCACAGAA
GTGTATATTGGATGCATTCAAAGCCAGTGGAGATCACAATATTCTGATTGCCACCTCAGTTGCTGATGAA
GGCATTGACATTGCACAGTGCAATCTTGTCATCCTTTATGAGTATGTGGGCAATGTCATCAAAATGATCC
AAACCAGAGGCAGAGGAAGAGCAAGAGGTAGCAAGTGCTTCCTTCTGACTAGTAATGCTGGTGTAATTGA
AAAAGAACAAATAAACATGTACAAAGAAAAAATGATGAATGACTCTATTTTACGCCTTCAGACATGGGAC
GAAGCAGTATTTAGGGAAAAGATTCTGCATATACAGACTCATGAAAAATTCATCAGAGATAGTCAAGAAA
AACCAAAACCTGTACCTGATAAGGAAAATAAAAAACTGCTCTGCAGAAAGTGCAAAGCCTTGGCATGTTA
CACAGCTGACGTAAGAGTGATAGAGGAATGCCATTACACTGTGCTTGGAGATGCTTTTAAGGAATGCTTT
GTGAGTAGACCACATCCCAAGCCAAAGCAGTTTTCAAGTTTTGAAAAAAGAGCAAAGATATTCTGTGCCC
GACAGAACTGCAGCCATGACTGGGGAATCCATGTGAAGTACAAGACATTTGAGATTCCAGTTATAAAAAT
TGAAAGTTTTGTGGTGGAGGATATTGCAACTGGAGTTCAGACACTGTACTCGAAGTGGAAGGACTTTCAT
TTTGAGAAGATACCATTTGATCCAGCAGAAATGTCCAAACCTGCAGGTCGAGCTAGCGGCAGCGGCGCCA
CCAACTTCAGCCTGCTGAAGCAGGCCGGCGACGTGGAGGAGAACCCCGGCCCCATGGTGTCTAAGGGCGA
AGAGCTGTTCACCGGGGTGGTGCCCATCCTGGTCGAGCTGGACGGCGACGTAAACGGCCACAAGTTCAGC
GTGTCCGGCGAGGGCGAGGGCGATGCCACCTACGGCAAGCTGACCCTGAAGTTCATCTGCACCACCGGCA
AGCTGCCCGTGCCCTGGCCCACCCTCGTGACCACCCTGACCTACGGCGTGCAGTGCTTCAGCCGCTACCC
CGACCACATGAAGCAGCACGACTTCTTCAAGTCCGCCATGCCCGAAGGCTACGTCCAGGAGCGCACCATC
TTCTTCAAGGACGACGGCAACTACAAGACCCGCGCCGAGGTGAAGTTCGAGGGCGACACCCTGGTGAACC
GCATCGAGCTGAAGGGCATCGACTTCAAGGAGGACGGCAACATCCTGGGGCACAAGCTGGAGTACAACTA
CAACAGCCACAACGTCTATATCATGGCCGACAAGCAGAAGAACGGCATCAAGGTGAACTTCAAGATCCGC
CACAACATCGAGGACGGCAGCGTGCAGCTCGCCGACCACTACCAGCAGAACACCCCCATCGGCGACGGCC
CCGTGCTGCTGCCCGACAACCACTACCTGAGCACCCAGTCCGCCCTGAGCAAAGACCCCAACGAGAAGCG
CGATCACATGGTCCTGCTGGAGTTCGTGACCGCCGCCGGGATCACTCTCGGCATGGACGAGCTGTACAAG
TAAACGCGTTAAGTCGACAATCAACCTCTGGATTACAAAATTTGTGAAAGATTGACTGGTATTCTTAACT
ATGTTGCTCCTTTTACGCTATGTGGATACGCTGCTTTAATGCCTTTGTATCATGCTATTGCTTCCCGTAT
GGCTTTCATTTTCTCCTCCTTGTATAAATCCTGGTTGCTGTCTCTTTATGAGGAGTTGTGGCCCGTTGTC
AGGCAACGTGGCGTGGTGTGCACTGTGTTTGCTGACGCAACCCCCACTGGTTGGGGCATTGCCACCACCT
GTCAGCTCCTTTCCGGGACTTTCGCTTTCCCCCTCCCTATTGCCACGGCGGAACTCATCGCCGCCTGCCT
TGCCCGCTGCTGGACAGGGGCTCGGCTGTTGGGCACTGACAATTCCGTGGTGTTGTCGGGGAAATCATCG
TCCTTTCCTTGGCTGCTCGCCTGTGTTGCCACCTGGATTCTGCGCGGGACGTCCTTCTGCTACGTCCCTT
CGGCCCTCAATCCAGCGGACCTTCCTTCCCGCGGCCTGCTGCCGGCTCTGCGGCCTCTTCCGCGTCTTCG
CCTTCGCCCTCAGACGAGTCGGATCTCCCTTTGGGCCGCCTCCCCGCGTCGACTTTAAGACCAATGACTT
ACAAGGCAGCTGTAGATCTTAGCCACTTTTTAAAAGAAAAGGGGGGACTGGAAGGGCTAATTCACTCCCA
ACGAAGACAAGATCTGCTTTTTGCTTGTACTGGGTCTCTCTGGTTAGACCAGATCTGAGCCTGGGAGCTC
TCTGGCTAACTAGGGAACCCACTGCTTAAGCCTCAATAAAGCTTGCCTTGAGTGCTTCAAGTAGTGTGTG
CCCGTCTGTTGTGTGACTCTGGTAACTAGAGATCCCTCAGACCCTTTTAGTCAGTGTGGAAAATCTCTAG
CAGTACGTATAGTAGTTCATGTCATCTTATTATTCAGTATTTATAACTTGCAAAGAAATGAATATCAGAG
AGTGAGAGGAACTTGTTTATTGCAGCTTATAATGGTTACAAATAAAGCAATAGCATCACAAATTTCACAA
ATAAAGCATTTTTTTCACTGCATTCTAGTTGTGGTTTGTCCAAACTCATCAATGTATCTTATCATGTCTG
GCTCTAGCTATCCCGCCCCTAACTCCGCCCATCCCGCCCCTAACTCCGCCCAGTTCCGCCCATTCTCCGC
CCCATGGCTGACTAATTTTTTTTATTTATGCAGAGGCCGAGGCCGCCTCGGCCTCTGAGCTATTCCAGAA
GTAGTGAGGAGGCTTTTTTGGAGGCCTAGGGACGTACCCAATTCGCCCTATAGTGAGTCGTATTACGCGC
GCTCACTGGCCGTCGTTTTACAACGTCGTGACTGGGAAAACCCTGGCGTTACCCAACTTAATCGCCTTGC
AGCACATCCCCCTTTCGCCAGCTGGCGTAATAGCGAAGAGGCCCGCACCGATCGCCCTTCCCAACAGTTG
CGCAGCCTGAATGGCGAATGGG
[124 nt withheld, positions 8213-8336]
C
[91 nt withheld, positions 8338-8428]
A
[49 nt withheld, positions 8430-8478]
CCTTTGACGTTGGAGTCCACGTTCTTT
[37 nt withheld, positions 8506-8542]
ACCCTATCTCGGTCTATTCTTTTGATTTATAAGGGATTTTGCCGATTTCGGCCTATTGGTTAAAAAATGA
GCTGATTTAACAAAAATTTAACGCGAATTTTAACAAAATATTAACGCTTACAATTTAGGTGGCACTTTTC
GGGGAAATGTGCGCGGAACCCCTATTTGTTTATTTTTCTAAATACATTCAAATATGTATCCGCTCATGAG
ACAATAACCCTGATAAATGCTTCAATAATATTGAAAAAGGAAGAGTATGAGTATTCAACATTTCCGTGTC
GCCCTTATTCCCTTTTTTGCGGCATTTTGCCTTCCTGTTTTTGCTCACCCAGAAACGCTGGTGAAAGTAA
AAGATGCTGAAGATCAGTTGGGTGCACGAGTGGGTTACATCGAACTGGATCTCAACAGCGGTAAGATCCT
TGAGAGTTTTCGCCCCGAAGAACGTTTTCCAATGATGAGCACTTTTAAAGTTCTGCTATGTGGCGCGGTA
TTATCCCGTATTGACGCCGGGCAAGAGCAACTCGGTCGCCGCATACACTATTCTCAGAATGACTTGGTTG
AGTACTCACCAGTCACAGAAAAGCATCTTACGGATGGCATGACAGTAAGAGAATTATGCAGTGCTGCCAT
AACCATGAGTGATAACACTGCGGCCAACTTACTTCTGACAACGATCGGAGGACCGAAGGAGCTAACCGCT
TTTTTGCACAACATGGGGGATCATGTAACTCGCCTTGATCGTTGGGAACCGGAGCTGAATGAAGCCATAC
CAAACGACGAGCGTGACACCACGATGCCTGTAGCAATGGCAACAACGTTGCGCAAACTATTAACTGGCGA
ACTACTTACTCTAGCTTCCCGGCAACAATTAATAGACTGGATGGAGGCGGATAAAGTTGCAGGACCACTT
CTGCGCTCGGCCCTTCCGGCTGGCTGGTTTATTGCTGATAAATCTGGAGCCGGTGAGCGTGGGTCTCGCG
GTATCATTGCAGCACTGGGGCCAGATGGTAAGCCCTCCCGTATCGTAGTTATCTACACGACGGGGAGTCA
GGCAACTATGGATGAACGAAATAGACAGATCGCTGAGATAGGTGCCTCACTGATTAAGCATTGGTAACTG
TCAGACCAAGTTTACTCATATATACTTTAGATTGATTTAAAACTTCATTTTTAATTTAAAAGGATCTAGG
TGAAGATCCTTTTTGATAATCTCATGACCAAAATCCCTTAACGTGAGTTTTCGTTCCACTGAGCGTCAGA
CCCCGTAGAAAAGATCAAAGGATCTTCTTGAGATCCTTTTTTTCTGCGCGTAATCTGCTGCTTGCAAACA
AAAAAACCACCGCTACCAGCGGTGGTTTGTTTGCCGGATCAAGAGCTACCAACTCTTTTTCCGAAGGTAA
CTGGCTTCAGCAGAGCGCAGATACCAAATACTGTTCTTCTAGTGTAGCCGTAGTTAGGCCACCACTTCAA
GAACTCTGTAGCACCGCCTACATACCTCGCTCTGCTAATCCTGTTACCAGTGGCTGCTGCCAGTGGCGAT
AAGTCGTGTCTTACCGGGTTGGACTCAAGACGATAGTTACCGGATAAGGCGCAGCGGTCGGGCTGAACGG
GGGGTTCGTGCACACAGCCCAGCTTGGAGCGAACGACCTACACCGAACTGAGATACCTACAGCGTGAGCT
ATGAGAAAGCGCCACGCTTCCCGAAGGGAGAAAGGCGGACAGGTATCCGGTAAGCGGCAGGGTCGGAACA
GGAGAGCGCACGAGGGAGCTTCCAGGGGGAAACGCCTGGTATCTTTATAGTCCTGTCGGGTTTCGCCACC
TCTGACTTGAGCGTCGATTTTTGTGATGCTCGTCAGGGGGGCGGAGCCTATGGAAAAACGCCAGCAACGC
GGCCTTTTTACGGTTCCTGGCCTTTTGCTGGCCTTTTGCTCACATGTTCTTTCCTGCGTTATCCCCTGAT
TCTGTGGATAACCGTATTACCGCCTTTGAGTGAGCTGATACCGCTCGCCGCAGCCGAACGACCGAGCGCA
GCGAGTCAGTGAGCGAGGAAGCGGAAGAGCGCCCAATACGCAAACCGCCTCTCCCCGCGCGTTGGCCGAT
TCATTAATGCAGCTGGCACGACAGGTTTCCCGACTGGAAAGCGGGCAGTGAGCGCAACGCAATTAATGTG
AGTTAGCTCACTCATTAGGCACCCCAGGCTTTACACTTTATGCTTCCGGCTCGTATGTTGTGTGGAATTG
TGAGCGGATAACAATTTCACACAGGAAACAGCTATGACCATGATTACGCCAAGCGCGCAATTAACCCTCA
CTAAAGGGAACAAAAGCTGGAGCTGCAAGCTTAA
Features (pLannotate 1.2.2; 28 found; start..end, strand, type, name):
      1..227     +  promoter       RSV promoter: Rous sarcoma virus enhancer/promoter
    228..408     +  LTR            5' LTR (truncated): truncated 5' long terminal repeat (LTR) from HIV-1
    455..580     +  misc_feature   HIV-1 Ψ: packaging signal of human immunodeficiency virus type 1
    564..927     +  CDS            HIV-1 gag (fragment): gag protein from human immunodeficiency virus 1; gag
   1073..1306    +  misc_feature   RRE: The Rev response element (RRE) of HIV-1 allows for Rev-dependent mRNA export from the nucleus to the cytoplasm.
   1683..1709    +  CDS            Rev (fragment): human immunodeficiency virus 1 (HIV-1) Rev protein; rev; enhances nuclear export of unspliced and incompletely spliced viral mRNAs
   1713..1893    +  promoter       U6 promoter (fragment): RNA polymerase III promoter for human U6 snRNA
   1952..2069    +  misc_feature   cPPT/CTS: central polypurine tract and central termination sequence of HIV-1
   2138..2349    +  promoter       EF-1α core promoter: core promoter for human elongation factor EF-1α
   2389..3138    +  CDS            APEX2: soybean ascorbate peroxidase, engineered to serve as a monomeric tag for electron microscopy and live-cell proteomics (Lam et al., 2015) more active than the original APEX due to the A134P mutation
   3145..5919    +  CDS            DDX58: DDX58_HUMAN - Experimental evidence at protein level: Swiss-Prot protein existence level 1. Innate immune receptor that senses cytoplasmic viral nucleic acids and activates a downstream signaling cascade leading to the production of type I interferons and proinflammatory cytokines. Forms a ribonucleoprotein complex with viral RNAs on which it homooligomerizes to form filaments. The homooligomerization allows the recruitment of RNF135 an E3 ubiquitin-protein ligase that activates and amplifies the RIG-I-mediated antiviral signaling in an RNA length-dependent manner through ubiquitination-depend
   6004..6720    +  CDS            EGFP: EGFP is a basic (constitutively fluorescent) green fluorescent protein published in 1996, derived from Aequorea victoria. It is reported to be a rapidly-maturing weak dimer with moderate acid sensitivity.
   6739..7327    +  misc_feature   WPRE: woodchuck hepatitis virus posttranscriptional regulatory element
   7378..7397    +  misc_feature   cPPT/CTS (fragment): central polypurine tract and central termination sequence of HIV-1
   7399..7632    +  LTR            3' LTR (ΔU3): self-inactivating 3' long terminal repeat (LTR) from HIV-1
   7710..7831    +  polyA_signal   SV40 poly(A) signal: SV40 polyadenylation signal
   7871..8006    +  rep_origin     SV40 ori: SV40 origin of replication
   8027..8045    -  promoter       T7 promoter: promoter for bacteriophage T7 RNA polymerase
   8053..8208    +  CDS            lacZα (fragment): LacZα fragment of β-galactosidase; lacZ fragment
   8213..8641    +  rep_origin     f1 ori (sequence partly withheld): f1 bacteriophage origin of replication; arrow indicates direction of (+) strand synthesis
   8694..8798    +  promoter       AmpR promoter: bla
   8799..9659    +  CDS            AmpR: β-lactamase; bla; confers resistance to ampicillin, carbenicillin, and related antibiotics
   9830..10418   +  rep_origin     ori: high-copy-number ColE1/pMB1/pBR322/pUC origin of replication
  10601..10693   +  CDS            lacI (fragment): lac repressor; lacI; The lac repressor binds to the lac operator to inhibit transcription in E. coli. This inhibition can be relieved by adding lactose or isopropyl-β-D-thiogalactopyranoside (IPTG).
  10706..10727   +  protein_bind   CAP binding site: CAP binding activates transcription in the presence of cAMP. E. coli catabolite activator protein
  10742..10772   +  promoter       lac promoter: promoter for the E. coli lac operon
  10776..10798   +  protein_bind   lac operator (fragment): The lac repressor binds to the lac operator to inhibit transcription in E. coli. This inhibition can be relieved by adding lactose or isopropyl-β-D-thiogalactopyranoside (IPTG). lac repressor encoded by lacI
  10841..10859   +  promoter       T3 promoter: promoter for bacteriophage T3 RNA polymerase
