[The description below was written by a language model from this plasmid's Addgene catalogue record and pLannotate feature annotations shown in this document.]
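Description:
pLenti-RIGI-Apex- T2A-EGFP is a third-generation-style, self-inactivating HIV-1 lentiviral transfer plasmid for expressing a proximity-labelling version of the human RNA sensor RIG-I (DDX58) in mammalian cells. Its viral frame comprises an RSV promoter driving a truncated 5' LTR, the Ψ packaging signal with a gag fragment, the RRE for Rev-dependent export of the genomic RNA, a cPPT/CTS, WPRE to boost transcript expression, and a ΔU3 3' LTR followed by an SV40 poly(A) signal. A residual U6 promoter fragment sits upstream of the cPPT with no annotated RNA payload. In bacteria the plasmid is maintained through a high-copy ColE1/pUC-type origin and ampicillin resistance. An f1 ori, an SV40 ori and lac/T7/T3 remnants are also carried over from the backbone.

The payload is driven by the EF-1α core promoter and encodes a single open reading frame: APEX2, the engineered soybean ascorbate peroxidase, fused to the N-terminus of RIG-I, followed by EGFP. The name and stated purpose indicate that a self-cleaving T2A peptide separates the fusion from EGFP. The T2A is not annotated in the feature table, but a short gap between the DDX58 and EGFP coding sequences is consistent with it. EGFP is thus released as a separate protein and is the only marker for identifying or sorting transduced cells, as there is no mammalian drug-resistance gene. According to the record, the fusion is used to biotinylate RNAs in the vicinity of RIG-I so that its candidate ligands can be captured. The record calls APEX a biotin ligase, although it is in fact a peroxidase. The sequenced record is 10,886 nt, whereas the catalogue lists 7,358 bp as the total vector size, a figure that may refer to the backbone alone.
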