Addgene plasmid #167288: pLenti-RIGI-Apex- T2A-EGFP
Purpose: Lentiviral expression plasmid encoding an APEX2 RIG-I fusion product in frame with a self-cleaving eGFP. APEX biotin ligase can biotynilate RNAs in proximity of the RLR RIG-I sensor.
Depositing lab: Agnel Sfeir. Depositing organization: NYU Grossman School of Medicine. Publication: Nuclear sensing of breaks in mitochondrial DNA enhances immune surveillance. Tigano M, Vargas DC, Tremblay-Belzile S, Fu Y, Sfeir A. Nature. 2021 Mar;591(7850):477-481. doi: 10.1038/s41586-021-03269-w. Epub 2021 Feb 24. PubMed 33627873.
Backbone
  Vector backbone: pLENTI
  Total vector size (bp): 7358
  Vector type: Mammalian Expression, Lentiviral
  Selectable markers: eGFP
Growth in bacteria
  Bacterial resistance: Ampicillin, 100 μg/mL
  Growth temperature: 30°C
  Growth strain: NEB Stable
  Copy number: High Copy
Gene/Insert
  Gene/Insert name: DDX58 (alt name: RIG-I)
  Species: H. sapiens (human)
  Insert size (bp): 3528
  Entrez Gene: RIGI (a.k.a. DDX58, RIG-I, RIG1, RLR-1, SGMRT2)
  Tag / fusion protein: APEX2 (N terminal on insert); EGFP (C terminal on backbone)
Terms and licenses: Academic/Nonprofit Terms; Industry Terms: Not Available to Industry
Depositor comments: Please visit https://www.biorxiv.org/content/10.1101/2020.01.31.929075v1 for bioRxiv preprint.
How to cite: pLenti-RIGI-Apex- T2A-EGFP was a gift from Agnel Sfeir (Addgene plasmid # 167288 ; http://n2t.net/addgene:167288 ; RRID:Addgene_167288)
